>Addgene plasmid #147785 | pCIneo-lambdaN-HA-HsEDC4_1266-1401_V | depositor full sequence | sequence record 290232 | Full Sequence
TCAATATTGGCCATTAGCCATATTATTCATTGGTTATATAGCATAAATCAATATTGGCTATTGGCCATTG
CATACGTTGTATCTATATCATAATATGTACATTTATATTGGCTCATGTCCAATATGACCGCCATGTTGGC
ATTGATTATTGACTAGTTATTAATAGTAATCAATTACGGGGTCATTAGTTCATAGCCCATATATGGAGTT
CCGCGTTACATAACTTACGGTAAATGGCCCGCCTGGCTGACCGCCCAACGACCCCCGCCCATTGACGTCA
ATAATGACGTATGTTCCCATAGTAACGCCAATAGGGACTTTCCATTGACGTCAATGGGTGGAGTATTTAC
GGTAAACTGCCCACTTGGCAGTACATCAAGTGTATCATATGCCAAGTCCGCCCCCTATTGACGTCAATGA
CGGTAAATGGCCCGCCTGGCATTATGCCCAGTACATGACCTTACGGGACTTTCCTACTTGGCAGTACATC
TACGTATTAGTCATCGCTATTACCATGGTGATGCGGTTTTGGCAGTACACCAATGGGCGTGGATAGCGGT
TTGACTCACGGGGATTTCCAAGTCTCCACCCCATTGACGTCAATGGGAGTTTGTTTTGGCACCAAAATCA
ACGGGACTTTCCAAAATGTCGTAACAACTGCGATCGCCCGCCCCGTTGACGCAAATGGGCGGTAGGCGTG
TACGGTGGGAGGTCTATATAAGCAGAGCTCGTTTAGTGAACCGTCAGATCACTAGAAGCTTTATTGCGGT
AGTTTATCACAGTTAAATTGCTAACGCAGTCAGTGCTTCTGACACAACAGTCTCGAACTTAAGCTGCAGT
GACTCTCTTAAGGTAGCCTTGCAGAAGTTGGTCGTGAGGCACTGGGCAGGTAAGTATCAAGGTTACAAGA
CAGGTTTAAGGAGACCAATAGAAACTGGGCTTGTCGAGACAGAGAAGACTCTTGCGTTTCTGATAGGCAC
CTATTGGTCTTACTGACATCCACTTTGCCTTTCTCTCCACAGGTGTCCACTCCCAGTTCAATTACAGCTC
TTAAGGCTAGAGTACTTAATACGACTCACTATAGGCTAGCAATTGCGGCCACCATGGACGCACAAACACG
ACGACGTGAGCGTCGCGCTGAGAAACAAGCTCAATGGAAAGCTGCAAACGGTGGATCTCCTCCACATATG
GCTTACCCATACGATGTTCCAGATTACGCTCCTCCACTCGAGAATTCAGCCCATATCCTGCAGCTGCTGC
AGCAGGGCCACCTCAATCAGGCCTTCCAGCAGGCGCTGACAGCTGCTGACCTGAACCTGGTGCTGTATGT
GTGTGAAACTGTGGACCCAGCCCAGGTTTTTGGGCAGCCACCCTGCCCGCTCTCCCAGCCTGTGCTCCTT
TCCCTCATCCAGCAGCTGGCATCTGACCTTGGCACTCGAACTGACCTCAAGCTCAGCTACCTGGAAGAGG
CCGTGATGCACCTGGACCACAGTGACCCCATCACTCGGGACCACATGGGCTCCGTTATGGCCCAGGTGCG
CCAAAAGCTTTTTCAGTTCCTGCAGGCTGAGCCACACAACTCACTTGGCAAAGCAGCTCGGCGTCTCAGC
CTCATGCTGCATGGCCTCGTGACCCCCAGCCTCCCTTAGTCTAGAGTCGACCCGGGCGGCCGCTTCCCTT
TAGTGAGGGTTAATGCTTCGAGCAGACATGATAAGATACATTGATGAGTTTGGACAAACCACAACTAGAA
TGCAGTGAAAAAAATGCTTTATTTGTGAAATTTGTGATGCTATTGCTTTATTTGTAACCATTATAAGCTG
CAATAAACAAGTTAACAACAACAATTGCATTCATTTTATGTTTCAGGTTCAGGGGGAGATGTGGGAGGTT
TTTTAAAGCAAGTAAAACCTCTACAAATGTGGTAAAATCCGATAAGGATCGATCCGGGCTGGCGTAATAG
CGAAGAGGCCCGCACCGATCGCCCTTCCCAACAGTTGCGCAGCCTGAATGGCGAATGG
[124 nt withheld, positions 2019-2142]
C
[91 nt withheld, positions 2144-2234]
A
[49 nt withheld, positions 2236-2284]
CCTTTGACGTTGGAGTCCACGTTCTTT
[37 nt withheld, positions 2312-2348]
ACCCTATCTCGGTCTATTCTTTTGATTTATAAGGGATTTTGCCGATTTCGGCCTATTGGTTAAAAAATGA
GCTGATTTAACAAAAATTTAACGCGAATTTTAACAAAATATTAACGCTTACAATTTCCTGATGCGGTATT
TTCTCCTTACGCATCTGTGCGGTATTTCACACCGCATACGCGGATCTGCGCAGCACCATGGCCTGAAATA
ACCTCTGAAAGAGGAACTTGGTTAGGTACCTTCTGAGGCGGAAAGAACCAGCTGTGGAATGTGTGTCAGT
TAGGGTGTGGAAAGTCCCCAGGCTCCCCAGCAGGCAGAAGTATGCAAAGCATGCATCTCAATTAGTCAGC
AACCAGGTGTGGAAAGTCCCCAGGCTCCCCAGCAGGCAGAAGTATGCAAAGCATGCATCTCAATTAGTCA
GCAACCATAGTCCCGCCCCTAACTCCGCCCATCCCGCCCCTAACTCCGCCCAGTTCCGCCCATTCTCCGC
CCCATGGCTGACTAATTTTTTTTATTTATGCAGAGGCCGAGGCCGCCTCGGCCTCTGAGCTATTCCAGAA
GTAGTGAGGAGGCTTTTTTGGAGGCCTAGGCTTTTGCAAAAAGCTTGATTCTTCTGACACAACAGTCTCG
AACTTAAGGCTAGAGCCACCATGATTGAACAAGATGGATTGCACGCAGGTTCTCCGGCCGCTTGGGTGGA
GAGGCTATTCGGCTATGACTGGGCACAACAGACAATCGGCTGCTCTGATGCCGCCGTGTTCCGGCTGTCA
GCGCAGGGGCGCCCGGTTCTTTTTGTCAAGACCGACCTGTCCGGTGCCCTGAATGAACTGCAGGACGAGG
CAGCGCGGCTATCGTGGCTGGCCACGACGGGCGTTCCTTGCGCAGCTGTGCTCGACGTTGTCACTGAAGC
GGGAAGGGACTGGCTGCTATTGGGCGAAGTGCCGGGGCAGGATCTCCTGTCATCTCACCTTGCTCCTGCC
GAGAAAGTATCCATCATGGCTGATGCAATGCGGCGGCTGCATACGCTTGATCCGGCTACCTGCCCATTCG
ACCACCAAGCGAAACATCGCATCGAGCGAGCACGTACTCGGATGGAAGCCGGTCTTGTCGATCAGGATGA
TCTGGACGAAGAGCATCAGGGGCTCGCGCCAGCCGAACTGTTCGCCAGGCTCAAGGCGCGCATGCCCGAC
GGCGAGGATCTCGTCGTGACCCATGGCGATGCCTGCTTGCCGAATATCATGGTGGAAAATGGCCGCTTTT
CTGGATTCATCGACTGTGGCCGGCTGGGTGTGGCGGACCGCTATCAGGACATAGCGTTGGCTACCCGTGA
TATTGCTGAAGAGCTTGGCGGCGAATGGGCTGACCGCTTCCTCGTGCTTTACGGTATCGCCGCTCCCGAT
TCGCAGCGCATCGCCTTCTATCGCCTTCTTGACGAGTTCTTCTGAGCGGGACTCTGGGGTTCGAAATGAC
CGACCAAGCGACGCCCAACCTGCCATCACGATGGCCGCAATAAAATATCTTTATTTTCATTACATCTGTG
TGTTGGTTTTTTGTGTGAATCGATAGCGATAAGGATCCGCGTATGGTGCACTCTCAGTACAATCTGCTCT
GATGCCGCATAGTTAAGCCAGCCCCGACACCCGCCAACACCCGCTGACGCGCCCTGACGGGCTTGTCTGC
TCCCGGCATCCGCTTACAGACAAGCTGTGACCGTCTCCGGGAGCTGCATGTGTCAGAGGTTTTCACCGTC
ATCACCGAAACGCGCGAGACGAAAGGGCCTCGTGATACGCCTATTTTTATAGGTTAATGTCATGATAATA
ATGGTTTCTTAGACGTCAGGTGGCACTTTTCGGGGAAATGTGCGCGGAACCCCTATTTGTTTATTTTTCT
AAATACATTCAAATATGTATCCGCTCATGAGACAATAACCCTGATAAATGCTTCAATAATATTGAAAAAG
GAAGAGTATGAGTATTCAACATTTCCGTGTCGCCCTTATTCCCTTTTTTGCGGCATTTTGCCTTCCTGTT
TTTGCTCACCCAGAAACGCTGGTGAAAGTAAAAGATGCTGAAGATCAGTTGGGTGCACGAGTGGGTTACA
TCGAACTGGATCTCAACAGCGGTAAGATCCTTGAGAGTTTTCGCCCCGAAGAACGTTTTCCAATGATGAG
CACTTTTAAAGTTCTGCTATGTGGCGCGGTATTATCCCGTATTGACGCCGGGCAAGAGCAACTCGGTCGC
CGCATACACTATTCTCAGAATGACTTGGTTGAGTACTCACCAGTCACAGAAAAGCATCTTACGGATGGCA
TGACAGTAAGAGAATTATGCAGTGCTGCCATAACCATGAGTGATAACACTGCGGCCAACTTACTTCTGAC
AACGATCGGAGGACCGAAGGAGCTAACCGCTTTTTTGCACAACATGGGGGATCATGTAACTCGCCTTGAT
CGTTGGGAACCGGAGCTGAATGAAGCCATACCAAACGACGAGCGTGACACCACGATGCCTGTAGCAATGG
CAACAACGTTGCGCAAACTATTAACTGGCGAACTACTTACTCTAGCTTCCCGGCAACAATTAATAGACTG
GATGGAGGCGGATAAAGTTGCAGGACCACTTCTGCGCTCGGCCCTTCCGGCTGGCTGGTTTATTGCTGAT
AAATCTGGAGCCGGTGAGCGTGGGTCTCGCGGTATCATTGCAGCACTGGGGCCAGATGGTAAGCCCTCCC
GTATCGTAGTTATCTACACGACGGGGAGTCAGGCAACTATGGATGAACGAAATAGACAGATCGCTGAGAT
AGGTGCCTCACTGATTAAGCATTGGTAACTGTCAGACCAAGTTTACTCATATATACTTTAGATTGATTTA
AAACTTCATTTTTAATTTAAAAGGATCTAGGTGAAGATCCTTTTTGATAATCTCATGACCAAAATCCCTT
AACGTGAGTTTTCGTTCCACTGAGCGTCAGACCCCGTAGAAAAGATCAAAGGATCTTCTTGAGATCCTTT
TTTTCTGCGCGTAATCTGCTGCTTGCAAACAAAAAAACCACCGCTACCAGCGGTGGTTTGTTTGCCGGAT
CAAGAGCTACCAACTCTTTTTCCGAAGGTAACTGGCTTCAGCAGAGCGCAGATACCAAATACTGTTCTTC
TAGTGTAGCCGTAGTTAGGCCACCACTTCAAGAACTCTGTAGCACCGCCTACATACCTCGCTCTGCTAAT
CCTGTTACCAGTGGCTGCTGCCAGTGGCGATAAGTCGTGTCTTACCGGGTTGGACTCAAGACGATAGTTA
CCGGATAAGGCGCAGCGGTCGGGCTGAACGGGGGGTTCGTGCACACAGCCCAGCTTGGAGCGAACGACCT
ACACCGAACTGAGATACCTACAGCGTGAGCTATGAGAAAGCGCCACGCTTCCCGAAGGGAGAAAGGCGGA
CAGGTATCCGGTAAGCGGCAGGGTCGGAACAGGAGAGCGCACGAGGGAGCTTCCAGGGGGAAACGCCTGG
TATCTTTATAGTCCTGTCGGGTTTCGCCACCTCTGACTTGAGCGTCGATTTTTGTGATGCTCGTCAGGGG
GGCGGAGCCTATGGAAAAACGCCAGCAACGCGGCCTTTTTACGGTTCCTGGCCTTTTGCTGGCCTTTTGC
TCACATGGCTCGACAGATCT
Features (pLannotate 1.2.2; 21 found; start..end, strand, type, name):
    140..517     +  enhancer       CMV enhancer: human cytomegalovirus immediate early enhancer
    518..729     +  promoter       CMV promoter: human cytomegalovirus (CMV) immediate early promoter
    890..1022    +  intron         chimeric intron: chimera between introns from human β-globin and immunoglobulin heavy chain genes
   1067..1085    +  promoter       T7 promoter: promoter for bacteriophage T7 RNA polymerase
   1104..1169    +  CDS            N (fragment): REGN_LAMBD - Experimental evidence at protein level: Swiss-Prot protein existence level 1. Plays a role as a transcriptional antitermination factor that allows the virus to initiate its lytic phase. Activates expression of the delayed viral early genes by modifying host RNA polymerase (RNAP) into a form that is resistant to termination signals. This antitermination function requires the host NusA protein which serves to stabilize the interaction between antitermination protein N and host RNA polymerase. From Escherichia phage lambda (Bacteriophage lambda).
   1194..1220    +  CDS            3xHA (fragment): three tandem HA epitope tags
   1239..1646    +  CDS            EDC4 (fragment): EDC4_HUMAN - Also known as HEDLS. Experimental evidence at protein level: Swiss-Prot protein existence level 1. In the process of mRNA degradation, seems to play a role in mRNA decapping. Component of a complex containing DCP2 and DCP1A which functions in decapping of ARE-containing mRNAs. Promotes complex formation between DCP1A and DCP2. Enhances the catalytic activity of DCP2 (in vitro). From Homo sapiens (Human).
   1677..1694    -  promoter       T3 promoter (fragment): promoter for bacteriophage T3 RNA polymerase
   1712..1833    -  polyA_signal   SV40 poly(A) signal: SV40 polyadenylation signal
   1856..1924    -  CDS            large T antigen (fragment): large T antigen from SV40 (simian virus 40)
   1948..2015    +  CDS            lacZα (fragment): LacZα fragment of β-galactosidase; lacZ fragment
   2019..2447    +  rep_origin     f1 ori (sequence partly withheld): f1 bacteriophage origin of replication; arrow indicates direction of (+) strand synthesis
   2475..2526    -  misc_feature   bom (fragment): basis of mobility region from pBR322
   2591..2948    +  promoter       SV40 promoter: SV40 enhancer and early promoter
   2999..3790    +  CDS            neo: KKA2_KLEPN - Also known as kan, nptII. Experimental evidence at protein level: Swiss-Prot protein existence level 1. Resistance to kanamycin, neomycin, paromomycin, ribostamycin, butirosin and gentamicin B. From Klebsiella pneumoniae.
   3857..3905    +  polyA_signal   poly(A) signal: synthetic polyadenylation signal
   3925..3979    -  misc_feature   bom (fragment): basis of mobility region from pBR322
   4081..4116    -  CDS            rop (fragment): Rop protein, which maintains plasmids at low copy number; rop
   4211..4315    +  promoter       AmpR promoter: bla
   4316..5176    +  CDS            AmpR: β-lactamase; bla; confers resistance to ampicillin, carbenicillin, and related antibiotics
   5347..5935    +  rep_origin     ori: high-copy-number ColE1/pMB1/pBR322/pUC origin of replication
