[The description below was written by a language model from this plasmid's Addgene catalogue record and pLannotate feature annotations shown in this document.]
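Description:
pCIneo-lambdaN-HA-HsEDC4_1266-1401_V is a roughly 6 kb mammalian expression plasmid built on the pCI-neo backbone. It encodes a C-terminal fragment (residues 1266–1401) of human EDC4, also known as Ge-1 or HEDLS, an enhancer of mRNA decapping that promotes assembly of the DCP1–DCP2 decapping complex. In bacteria the plasmid replicates from a high-copy ColE1/pUC-type origin and is selected with ampicillin through the bla gene. An f1 origin is also present and would allow single-stranded DNA production. For mammalian cells, a separate cassette places the neomycin phosphotransferase gene under the SV40 enhancer/early promoter with a synthetic polyadenylation signal, which permits G418 selection of stable transfectants.

The expression unit is driven by the human CMV immediate-early enhancer and promoter, followed by the chimeric β-globin/immunoglobulin intron that pCI vectors use to improve transcript processing and expression. It is terminated by the SV40 late polyadenylation signal. The open reading frame begins with a short fragment of the bacteriophage lambda N protein, followed by an HA epitope (annotated as a partial match to a 3xHA element, consistent in length with a single tag) and then the EDC4 fragment. The lambda N peptide binds BoxB RNA hairpins, so fusions of this kind are typically used in tethering assays, where the protein is recruited to a BoxB-containing reporter mRNA to test its effect on that transcript's stability or translation. The HA tag allows detection and immunoprecipitation. A T7 promoter upstream and a T3 promoter downstream of the insert are backbone elements for in vitro transcription or sequencing. The record states the purpose only as mammalian expression of this EDC4 fragment, and the associated study concerns the coupling of decapping to 5′ exonucleolytic mRNA decay.
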