Addgene plasmid #147785: pCIneo-lambdaN-HA-HsEDC4_1266-1401_V
Purpose: Mammalian Expression of HsEDC4_1266-1401
Depositing lab: Elisa Izaurralde. Depositing organization: Max Planck Institute for Developmental Biology. Publication: A direct interaction between DCP1 and XRN1 couples mRNA decapping to 5' exonucleolytic degradation. Braun JE, Truffault V, Boland A, Huntzinger E, Chang CT, Haas G, Weichenrieder O, Coles M, Izaurralde E. Nat Struct Mol Biol. 2012 Dec;19(12):1324-31. doi: 10.1038/nsmb.2413. Epub 2012 Nov 11. PubMed 23142987.
Backbone
  Vector backbone: pCI-neo
  Vector type: Mammalian Expression
Growth in bacteria
  Bacterial resistance: Ampicillin, 100 μg/mL
  Growth temperature: 37°C
  Growth strain: DH5alpha
  Copy number: High Copy
Gene/Insert
  Gene/Insert name: HsEDC4_1266-1401
  Species: H. sapiens (human)
  Entrez Gene: EDC4 (a.k.a. GE1, Ge-1, HEDL5, HEDLS, RCD-8, RCD8)
  Cloning method: Unknown
Terms and licenses: Academic/Nonprofit Terms; Industry Terms: Not Available to Industry
Depositor comments: sequence extracted from NCBI: NM_014329.4 Plasmids from this collection were made available to the research community and donated after the lab closed. Please note that the sequence provided by the depositing laboratory may be theoretical/predicted or based on Sanger sequencing results. There may be discrepancies between sequencing results obtained by Addgene and the depositor sequence. If an Addgene verified sequence is not available, please contact before placing your order to request that our lab fully sequence the plasmid.
How to cite: pCIneo-lambdaN-HA-HsEDC4_1266-1401_V was a gift from Elisa Izaurralde (Addgene plasmid # 147785 ; http://n2t.net/addgene:147785 ; RRID:Addgene_147785)
